Addgene plasmid #133057: pMK1254
Purpose: Lentiviral vector with EF1A promoter constitutively expressing a single insert containing the Tau.K18(P301L/V337M)-mRuby2 fusion protein.
Depositing lab: Martin Kampmann. Depositing organization: University of California, San Francisco (UCSF). Publication: Compromised function of the ESCRT pathway promotes endolysosomal escape of tau seeds and propagation of tau aggregation. Chen JJ, Nathaniel DL, Raghavan P, Nelson M, Tian R, Tse E, Hong JY, See SK, Mok SA, Hein MY, Southworth DR, Grinberg LT, Gestwicki JE, Leonetti MD, Kampmann M. J Biol Chem. 2019 Oct 2. pii: RA119.009432. doi: 10.1074/jbc.RA119.009432. PubMed 31578281.
Backbone
  Vector backbone: pSicoR (pMK1200)
  Backbone size w/o insert (bp): 7810
  Total vector size (bp): 8212
  Vector type: Mammalian Expression, Lentiviral
  Selectable markers: mRuby2
Growth in bacteria
  Bacterial resistance: Ampicillin, 100 μg/mL
  Growth temperature: 37°C
  Growth strain: NEB Stable
  Copy number: Unknown
Gene/Insert
  Gene/Insert name: Tau.K18(LM)
  Species: H. sapiens (human)
  Insert size (bp): 402
  Promoter: EF1A
  Tag / fusion protein: mRuby2
  Cloning method: Unknown
  Sequencing primers: 5′ EF-1a
Terms and licenses: Academic/Nonprofit Terms; Industry Terms: Not Available to Industry
How to cite: pMK1254 was a gift from Martin Kampmann (Addgene plasmid # 133057 ; http://n2t.net/addgene:133057 ; RRID:Addgene_133057)
