[The description below was written by a language model from this plasmid's Addgene catalogue record and pLannotate feature annotations shown in this document.]
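Description:
pMK1254 is a lentiviral mammalian expression vector built on a pSicoR-derived backbone (pMK1200). It is maintained in bacteria through a high-copy ColE1/pUC-type origin and an ampicillin resistance gene (β-lactamase with its own promoter). The viral portion has a third-generation-style layout. A CMV enhancer/promoter sits upstream of a truncated HIV-1 5' LTR to drive genomic RNA production in packaging cells. This is followed by the Ψ packaging signal with an adjoining gag fragment, the Rev response element for Rev-dependent nuclear export, and the cPPT/CTS element that aids nuclear import of the reverse-transcribed genome. A second truncated LTR, preceded by a nef fragment, closes the proviral unit.

The payload is a single constitutive expression cassette. The human EF-1α core promoter and its intron A drive a fragment of human MAPT corresponding to the Tau K18 repeat domain, which according to the record carries the P301L and V337M mutations. This fragment is joined through a short linker/MCS remnant to the red fluorescent protein mRuby2 at its C-terminal side. A WPRE downstream of the fusion enhances transcript stability and expression. No drug resistance marker for mammalian cells is annotated, and the record lists mRuby2 itself as the selectable marker, so transduced cells would be identified or sorted by red fluorescence.

The associated study concerns endolysosomal escape of tau seeds and propagation of tau aggregation. This is consistent with use of the construct to create stable reporter cell lines in which aggregation of the fluorescent tau repeat domain can be monitored. The sequenced record is 8,201 nt, slightly shorter than the catalogue size of 8,212 bp.
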