Features (pLannotate 1.2.2; 22 found; start..end, strand, type, name):
     31..83      -  misc_feature   bom (fragment): basis of mobility region from pBR322
    238..617     +  enhancer       CMV enhancer: human cytomegalovirus immediate early enhancer
    618..817     +  promoter       CMV promoter: human cytomegalovirus (CMV) immediate early promoter
    835..1015    +  LTR            5' LTR (truncated): truncated 5' long terminal repeat (LTR) from HIV-1
   1062..1187    +  misc_feature   HIV-1 Ψ: packaging signal of human immunodeficiency virus type 1
   1171..1509    +  CDS            HIV-1 gag (fragment): gag protein from human immunodeficiency virus 1; gag
   1684..1917    +  misc_feature   RRE: The Rev response element (RRE) of HIV-1 allows for Rev-dependent mRNA export from the nucleus to the cytoplasm.
   2294..2394    +  CDS            Rev (fragment): human immunodeficiency virus 1 (HIV-1) Rev protein; rev; enhances nuclear export of unspliced and incompletely spliced viral mRNAs
   2444..2561    +  misc_feature   cPPT/CTS: central polypurine tract and central termination sequence of HIV-1
   2664..2875    +  promoter       EF-1α core promoter: core promoter for human elongation factor EF-1α
   2876..3814    +  intron         EF-1α intron A: intron upstream of the start codon of human EF-1α
   3837..4160    +  CDS            MAPT (fragment): TAU_SPECI - Experimental evidence at protein level: Swiss-Prot protein existence level 1. Promotes microtubule assembly and stability, and might be involved in the establishment and maintenance of neuronal polarity. The C-terminus binds axonal microtubules while the N-terminus binds neural plasma membrane components, suggesting that tau functions as a linker protein between both. Axonal polarity is predetermined by tau localization (in the neuronal cell) in the domain of the cell body defined by the centrosome. The short isoforms allow plasticity of the cytoskeleton whereas the longer isoforms
   4236..4272    +  misc_feature   MCS (fragment): multiple cloning site
   4290..4997    +  CDS            mRuby2: mRuby2 is a basic (constitutively fluorescent) red fluorescent protein published in 2012, derived from Entacmaea quadricolor. It has moderate acid sensitivity.
   5067..5090    +  misc_feature   MCS (fragment): pBluescript multiple cloning site
   5090..5678    +  misc_feature   WPRE: woodchuck hepatitis virus posttranscriptional regulatory element
   5679..5698    +  misc_feature   MCS (fragment): pBluescript multiple cloning site
   5700..6200    +  CDS            nef (fragment): NEF_HV1LA - Experimental evidence at protein level: Swiss-Prot protein existence level 1. Extracellular Nef protein targets CD4(+) T-lymphocytes for apoptosis by interacting with CXCR4 surface receptors. From Human immunodeficiency virus type 1 group M subtype B (isolate Lai) (HIV-1).
   6207..6387    +  LTR            5' LTR (truncated): truncated 5' long terminal repeat (LTR) from HIV-1
   6449..7037    -  rep_origin     ori: high-copy-number ColE1/pMB1/pBR322/pUC origin of replication
   7208..8068    -  CDS            AmpR: β-lactamase; bla; confers resistance to ampicillin, carbenicillin, and related antibiotics
   8069..8173    -  promoter       AmpR promoter: bla
>Addgene plasmid #133057 | pMK1254 | addgene full sequence | sequence record 267979 | Addgene NGS Result
GTCGACGGATCGGGAGATCTCCCGATCCCCTATGGTGCACTCTCAGTACAATCTGCTCTGATGCCGCATA
GTTAAGCCAGTATCTGCTCCCTGCTTGTGTGTTGGAGGTCGCTGAGTAGTGCGCGAGCAAAATTTAAGCT
ACAACAAGGCAAGGCTTGACCGACAATTGCATGAAGAATCTGCTTAGGGTTAGGCGTTTTGCGCTGCTTC
GCGATGTACGGGCCAGATATACGCGTTGACATTGATTATTGACTAGTTATTAATAGTAATCAATTACGGG
GTCATTAGTTCATAGCCCATATATGGAGTTCCGCGTTACATAACTTACGGTAAATGGCCCGCCTGGCTGA
CCGCCCAACGACCCCCGCCCATTGACGTCAATAATGACGTATGTTCCCATAGTAACGCCAATAGGGACTT
TCCATTGACGTCAATGGGTGGAGTATTTACGGTAAACTGCCCACTTGGCAGTACATCAAGTGTATCATAT
GCCAAGTACGCCCCCTATTGACGTCAATGACGGTAAATGGCCCGCCTGGCATTATGCCCAGTACATGACC
TTATGGGACTTTCCTACTTGGCAGTACATCTACGTATTAGTCATCGCTATTACCATGGTGATGCGGTTTT
GGCAGTACATCAATGGGCGTGGATAGCGGTTTGACTCACGGGGATTTCCAAGTCTCCACCCCATTGACGT
CAATGGGAGTTTGTTTTGGCACCAAAATCAACGGGACTTTCCAAAATGTCGTAACAACTCCGCCCCATTG
ACGCAAATGGGCGGTAGGCGTGTACGGTGGGAGGTCTATATAAGCAGCGCGTTTTGCCTGTACTGGGTCT
CTCTGGTTAGACCAGATCTGAGCCTGGGAGCTCTCTGGCTAACTAGGGAACCCACTGCTTAAGCCTCAAT
AAAGCTTGCCTTGAGTGCTTCAAGTAGTGTGTGCCCGTCTGTTGTGTGACTCTGGTAACTAGAGATCCCT
CAGACCCTTTTAGTCAGTGTGGAAAATCTCTAGCAGTGGCGCCCGAACAGGGACTTGAAAGCGAAAGGGA
AACCAGAGGAGCTCTCTCGACGCAGGACTCGGCTTGCTGAAGCGCGCACGGCAAGAGGCGAGGGGCGGCG
ACTGGTGAGTACGCCAAAAATTTTGACTAGCGGAGGCTAGAAGGAGAGAGATGGGTGCGAGAGCGTCAGT
ATTAAGCGGGGGAGAATTAGATCGCGATGGGAAAAAATTCGGTTAAGGCCAGGGGGAAAGAAAAAATATA
AATTAAAACATATAGTATGGGCAAGCAGGGAGCTAGAACGATTCGCAGTTAATCCTGGCCTGTTAGAAAC
ATCAGAAGGCTGTAGACAAATACTGGGACAGCTACAACCATCCCTTCAGACAGGATCAGAAGAACTTAGA
TCATTATATAATACAGTAGCAACCCTCTATTGTGTGCATCAAAGGATAGAGATAAAAGACACCAAGGAAG
CTTTAGACAAGATAGAGGAAGAGCAAAACAAAAGTAAGACCACCGCACAGCAAGCGGCCGGCCGCTGATC
TTCAGACCTGGAGGAGGAGATATGAGGGACAATTGGAGAAGTGAATTATATAAATATAAAGTAGTAAAAA
TTGAACCATTAGGAGTAGCACCCACCAAGGCAAAGAGAAGAGTGGTGCAGAGAGAAAAAAGAGCAGTGGG
AATAGGAGCTTTGTTCCTTGGGTTCTTGGGAGCAGCAGGAAGCACTATGGGCGCAGCGTCAATGACGCTG
ACGGTACAGGCCAGACAATTATTGTCTGGTATAGTGCAGCAGCAGAACAATTTGCTGAGGGCTATTGAGG
CGCAACAGCATCTGTTGCAACTCACAGTCTGGGGCATCAAGCAGCTCCAGGCAAGAATCCTGGCTGTGGA
AAGATACCTAAAGGATCAACAGCTCCTGGGGATTTGGGGTTGCTCTGGAAAACTCATTTGCACCACTGCT
GTGCCTTGGAATGCTAGTTGGAGTAATAAATCTCTGGAACAGATTTGGAATCACACGACCTGGATGGAGT
GGGACAGAGAAATTAACAATTACACAAGCTTAATACACTCCTTAATTGAAGAATCGCAAAACCAGCAAGA
AAAGAATGAACAAGAATTATTGGAATTAGATAAATGGGCAAGTTTGTGGAATTGGTTTAACATAACAAAT
TGGCTGTGGTATATAAAATTATTCATAATGATAGTAGGAGGCTTGGTAGGTTTAAGAATAGTTTTTGCTG
TACTTTCTATAGTGAATAGAGTTAGGCAGGGATATTCACCATTATCGTTTCAGACCCACCTCCCAACCCC
GAGGGGACCCGACAGGCCCGAAGGAATAGAAGAAGAAGGTGGAGAGAGAGACAGAGACAGATCCATTCGA
TTAGTGAACGGATCGGCACTGCGTGCGCCAATTCTGCAGACAAATGGCAGTATTCATCCACAATTTTAAA
AGAAAAGGGGGGATTGGGGGGTACAGTGCAGGGGAAAGAATAGTAGACATAATAGCAACAGACATACAAA
CTAAAGAATTACAAAAACAAATTACAAAAATTCAAAATTTTCGGGTTTATTACAGGGACAGCAGAGATCC
AGTTTGGTTAGTACCGGGCCCGCTCTAGGGCCGCGTGGATAACCGTATTACCGCCATGCATGTGCCCGTC
AGTGGGCAGAGCGCACATCGCCCACAGTCCCCGAGAAGTTGGGGGGAGGGGTCGGCAATTGAACCGGTGC
CTAGAGAAGGTGGCGCGGGGTAAACTGGGAAAGTGATGTCGTGTACTGGCTCCGCCTTTTTCCCGAGGGT
GGGGGAGAACCGTATATAAGTGCAGTAGTCGCCGTGAACGTTCTTTTTCGCAACGGGTTTGCCGCCAGAA
CACAGGTAAGTGCCGTGTGTGGTTCCCGCGGGCCTGGCCTCTTTACGGGTTATGGCCCTTGCGTGCCTTG
AATTACTTCCACCTGGCTGCAGTACGTGATTCTTGATCCCGAGCTTCGGGTTGGAAGTGGGTGGGAGAGT
TCGAGGCCTTGCGCTTAAGGAGCCCCTTCGCCTCGTGCTTGAGTTGAGGCCTGGCCTGGGCGCTGGGGCC
GCCGCGTGCGAATCTGGTGGCACCTTCGCGCCTGTCTCGCTGCTTTCGATAAGTCTCTAGCCATTTAAAA
TTTTTGATGACCTGCTGCGACGCTTTTTTTCTGGCAAGATAGTCTTGTAAATGCGGGCCAAGATCTGCAC
ACTGGTATTTCGGTTTTTGGGGCCGCGGGCGGCGACGGGGCCCGTGCGTCCCAGCGCACATGTTCGGCGA
GGCGGGGCCTGCGAGCGCGGCCACCGAGAATCGGACGGGGGTAGTCTCAAGCTGGCCGGCCTGCTCTGGT
GCCTGGCCTCGCGCCGCCGTGTATCGCCCCGCCCTGGGCGGCAAGGCTGGCCCGGTCGGCACCAGTTGCG
TGAGCGGAAAGATGGCCGCTTCCCGGCCCTGCTGCAGGGAGCTCAAAATGGAGGACGCGGCGCTCGGGAG
AGCGGGCGGGTGAGTCACCCACACAAAGGAAAAGGGCCTTTCCGTCCTCAGCCGTCGCTTCATGTGACTC
CACGGAGTACCGGGCGCCGTCCAGGCACCTCGATTAGTTCTCGAGCTTTTGGAGTACGTCGTCTTTAGGT
TGGGGGGAGGGGTTTTATGCGATGGAGTTTCCCCACACTGAGTGGGTGGAGACTGAAGTTAGGCCAGCTT
GGCACTTGATGTAATTCTCCTTGGAATTTGCCCTTTTTGAGTTTGGATCTTGGTTCATTCTCAAGCCTCA
GACAGTGGTTCAAAGTTTTTTTCTTCCATTTCAGGTGTCGTGAGCTAGCCACCATGCTGCAGACAGCCCC
CGTGCCCATGCCAGACCTGAAGAATGTCAAGTCCAAGATCGGCTCCACTGAGAACCTGAAGCACCAGCCG
GGAGGCGGGAAGGTGCAGATAATTAATAAGAAGCTGGATCTTAGCAACGTCCAGTCCAAGTGTGGCTCAA
AGGATAATATCAAACACGTCCTGGGAGGCGGCAGTGTGCAAATAGTCTACAAACCAGTTGACCTGAGCAA
GGTGACCTCCAAGTGTGGCTCATTAGGCAACATCCATCATAAACCAGGAGGTGGCCAGATGGAAGTAAAA
TCTGAGAAGCTTGACTTCAAGGACAGAGTCCAGTCGAAGATTGGGTCCCTGGACAATATCACCCACGTCC
CTGGCGGAGGAAATAAAAAGATTGAAACCCACAAGGAATTCTGCAGTCGACGGTACCGCGGGCCCGGGAT
CCACCGGTCGCCAACCGCAGTGTCTAAGGGCGAAGAGCTGATCAAGGAAAATATGCGTATGAAGGTGGTC
ATGGAAGGTTCGGTCAACGGCCACCAATTCAAATGCACAGGTGAAGGAGAAGGCAATCCGTACATGGGAA
CTCAAACCATGAGGATCAAAGTCATCGAGGGAGGACCCCTGCCATTTGCCTTTGACATTCTTGCCACGTC
GTTCATGTATGGCAGCCGTACTTTTATCAAGTACCCGAAAGGCATTCCTGATTTCTTTAAACAGTCCTTT
CCTGAGGGTTTTACTTGGGAAAGAGTTACGAGATACGAAGATGGTGGAGTCGTCACCGTCATGCAGGACA
CCAGCCTTGAGGATGGCTGTCTCGTTTACCACGTCCAAGTCAGAGGGGTAAACTTTCCCTCCAATGGTCC
CGTGATGCAGAAGAAGACCAAGGGTTGGGAGCCTAATACAGAGATGATGTATCCAGCAGATGGTGGTCTG
AGGGGATACACTCATATGGCACTGAAAGTTGATGGTGGTGGCCATCTGTCTTGCTCTTTCGTAACAACTT
ACAGGTCAAAAAAGACCGTCGGGAACATCAAGATGCCCGGTATCCATGCCGTTGATCACCGCCTGGAAAG
GTTAGAGGAAAGTGACAATGAAATGTTCGTAGTACAACGCGAACACGCAGTTGCCAAGTTCGCCGGGCTT
GGTGGTGGGATGGACGAGCTGTACAAGTAATCTAGAGTTGAACCGACTAGTAAGCCAGGTCGAGACATGT
TTAAGGGTTCCGGTTCCACTAGGTACAATTCGATATCAAGCTTATCGATAATCAACCTCTGGATTACAAA
ATTTGTGAAAGATTGACTGGTATTCTTAACTATGTTGCTCCTTTTACGCTATGTGGATACGCTGCTTTAA
TGCCTTTGTATCATGCTATTGCTTCCCGTATGGCTTTCATTTTCTCCTCCTTGTATAAATCCTGGTTGCT
GTCTCTTTATGAGGAGTTGTGGCCCGTTGTCAGGCAACGTGGCGTGGTGTGCACTGTGTTTGCTGACGCA
ACCCCCACTGGTTGGGGCATTGCCACCACCTGTCAGCTCCTTTCCGGGACTTTCGCTTTCCCCCTCCCTA
TTGCCACGGCGGAACTCATCGCCGCCTGCCTTGCCCGCTGCTGGACAGGGGCTCGGCTGTTGGGCACTGA
CAATTCCGTGGTGTTGTCGGGGAAATCATCGTCCTTTCCTTGGCTGCTCGCCTGTGTTGCCACCTGGATT
CTGCGCGGGACGTCCTTCTGCTACGTCCCTTCGGCCCTCAATCCAGCGGACCTTCCTTCCCGCGGCCTGC
TGCCGGCTCTGCGGCCTCTTCCGCGTCTTCGCCTTCGCCCTCAGACGAGTCGGATCTCCCTTTGGGCCGC
CTCCCCGCATCGATACCGTCGACCTCGATCGAGACCTAGAAAAACATGGAGCAATCACAAGTAGCAATAC
AGCAGCTACCAATGCTGATTGTGCCTGGCTAGAAGCACAAGAGGAGGAGGAGGTGGGTTTTCCAGTCACA
CCTCAGGTACCTTTAAGACCAATGACTTACAAGGCAGCTGTAGATCTTAGCCACTTTTTAAAAGAAAAGG
GGGGACTGGAAGGGCTAATTCACTCCCAACGAAGACAAGATATCCTTGATCTGTGGATCTACCACACACA
AGGCTACTTCCCTGATTGGCAGAACTACACACCAGGGCCAGGGATCAGATATCCACTGACCTTTGGATGG
TGCTACAAGCTAGTACCAGTTGAGCAAGAGAAGGTAGAAGAAGCCAATGAAGGAGAGAACACCCGCTTGT
TACACCCTGTGAGCCTGCATGGGATGGATGACCCGGAGAGAGAAGTATTAGAGTGGAGGTTTGACAGCCG
CCTAGCATTTCATCACATGGCCCGAGAGCTGCATCCGGACTGTACTGGGTCTCTCTGGTTAGACCAGATC
TGAGCCTGGGAGCTCTCTGGCTAACTAGGGAACCCACTGCTTAAGCCTCAATAAAGCTTGCCTTGAGTGC
TTCAAGTAGTGTGTGCCCGTCTGTTGTGTGACTCTGGTAACTAGAGATCCCTCAGACCCTTTTAGTCAGT
GTGGAAAATCTCTAGCAGCATGTGAGCAAAAGGCCAGCAAAAGGCCAGGAACCGTAAAAAGGCCGCGTTG
CTGGCGTTTTTCCATAGGCTCCGCCCCCCTGACGAGCATCACAAAAATCGACGCTCAAGTCAGAGGTGGC
GAAACCCGACAGGACTATAAAGATACCAGGCGTTTCCCCCTGGAAGCTCCCTCGTGCGCTCTCCTGTTCC
GACCCTGCCGCTTACCGGATACCTGTCCGCCTTTCTCCCTTCGGGAAGCGTGGCGCTTTCTCATAGCTCA
CGCTGTAGGTATCTCAGTTCGGTGTAGGTCGTTCGCTCCAAGCTGGGCTGTGTGCACGAACCCCCCGTTC
AGCCCGACCGCTGCGCCTTATCCGGTAACTATCGTCTTGAGTCCAACCCGGTAAGACACGACTTATCGCC
ACTGGCAGCAGCCACTGGTAACAGGATTAGCAGAGCGAGGTATGTAGGCGGTGCTACAGAGTTCTTGAAG
TGGTGGCCTAACTACGGCTACACTAGAAGAACAGTATTTGGTATCTGCGCTCTGCTGAAGCCAGTTACCT
TCGGAAAAAGAGTTGGTAGCTCTTGATCCGGCAAACAAACCACCGCTGGTAGCGGTGGTTTTTTTGTTTG
CAAGCAGCAGATTACGCGCAGAAAAAAAGGATCTCAAGAAGATCCTTTGATCTTTTCTACGGGGTCTGAC
GCTCAGTGGAACGAAAACTCACGTTAAGGGATTTTGGTCATGAGATTATCAAAAAGGATCTTCACCTAGA
TCCTTTTAAATTAAAAATGAAGTTTTAAATCAATCTAAAGTATATATGAGTAAACTTGGTCTGACAGTTA
CCAATGCTTAATCAGTGAGGCACCTATCTCAGCGATCTGTCTATTTCGTTCATCCATAGTTGCCTGACTC
CCCGTCGTGTAGATAACTACGATACGGGAGGGCTTACCATCTGGCCCCAGTGCTGCAATGATACCGCGAG
ACCCACGCTCACCGGCTCCAGATTTATCAGCAATAAACCAGCCAGCCGGAAGGGCCGAGCGCAGAAGTGG
TCCTGCAACTTTATCCGCCTCCATCCAGTCTATTAATTGTTGCCGGGAAGCTAGAGTAAGTAGTTCGCCA
GTTAATAGTTTGCGCAACGTTGTTGCCATTGCTACAGGCATCGTGGTGTCACGCTCGTCGTTTGGTATGG
CTTCATTCAGCTCCGGTTCCCAACGATCAAGGCGAGTTACATGATCCCCCATGTTGTGCAAAAAAGCGGT
TAGCTCCTTCGGTCCTCCGATCGTTGTCAGAAGTAAGTTGGCCGCAGTGTTATCACTCATGGTTATGGCA
GCACTGCATAATTCTCTTACTGTCATGCCATCCGTAAGATGCTTTTCTGTGACTGGTGAGTACTCAACCA
AGTCATTCTGAGAATAGTGTATGCGGCGACCGAGTTGCTCTTGCCCGGCGTCAATACGGGATAATACCGC
GCCACATAGCAGAACTTTAAAAGTGCTCATCATTGGAAAACGTTCTTCGGGGCGAAAACTCTCAAGGATC
TTACCGCTGTTGAGATCCAGTTCGATGTAACCCACTCGTGCACCCAACTGATCTTCAGCATCTTTTACTT
TCACCAGCGTTTCTGGGTGAGCAAAAACAGGAAGGCAAAATGCCGCAAAAAAGGGAATAAGGGCGACACG
GAAATGTTGAATACTCATACTCTTCCTTTTTCAATATTATTGAAGCATTTATCAGGGTTATTGTCTCATG
AGCGGATACATATTTGAATGTATTTAGAAAAATAAACAAATAGGGGTTCCGCGCACATTTCCCCGAAAAG
TGCCACCTGAC
